Addgene plasmid #235469: pHK302.4
Purpose: Message phagemid carrying sgRNA4 (prom. J23110, backbone pBR322)
Depositing lab: Yolanda Schaerli. Depositing organization: Universite de Lausanne (UNIL). Publication: Engineering intercellular communication using M13 phagemid and CRISPR-based gene regulation for multicellular computing in Escherichia coli. Kusumawardhani H, Zoppi F, Avendano R, Schaerli Y. Nat Commun. 2025 Apr 15;16(1):3569. doi: 10.1038/s41467-025-58760-z. PubMed 40234414.
Backbone
  Vector backbone: pBR322/pET
  Vector type: Synthetic Biology
Growth in bacteria
  Bacterial resistance: Ampicillin, 100 μg/mL
  Growth temperature: 37°C
  Growth strain: DH5alpha
  Copy number: High Copy
Gene/Insert
  Gene/Insert name: sgRNA4
  gRNA/shRNA sequence: GACACATCTTAGAGTATGTAGTTTcAGAGCTATGCTGGAAACAGCATAGCAAGTTgAAATAAGGCTAGTCCGTTATCAACTTGAAAAAGTGGCACCGAGTCGGTGC
  Species: Synthetic
  Cloning method: Gibson Cloning
Terms and licenses: Academic/Nonprofit Terms; Industry Terms: Not Available to Industry
Depositor comments: JM101 (working strain for phagemid transfer). Requires the helper phagemid, e.g. HP17_KO7 (Addgene plasmid #120346). Please visit https://doi.org/10.1101/2024.08.28.610043 for bioRxiv preprint.
How to cite: pHK302.4 was a gift from Yolanda Schaerli (Addgene plasmid # 235469 ; http://n2t.net/addgene:235469 ; RRID:Addgene_235469)
