[The description below was written by a language model from this plasmid's Addgene catalogue record and pLannotate feature annotations shown in this document.]
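Description:
pHK302.4 is a small (about 3.8 kb) synthetic-biology "message" phagemid for Escherichia coli, built on a pBR322/pET-type backbone. It replicates from the ColE1/pMB1-family origin and retains the pBR322 bom mobility region and the rop gene. The catalogue lists it as high copy, although Rop normally moderates copy number. Selection is by ampicillin through the β-lactamase gene under its native promoter. A fragment of the f1 filamentous phage origin is also present. This element allows single-stranded copies of the plasmid to be made and packaged into M13-type particles when phage functions are supplied in trans. The record notes that a separate helper phagemid is required for this, and that JM101 was the working strain for phagemid transfer.

The payload is a single guide RNA, sgRNA4, a synthetic spacer fused to a Streptococcus pyogenes Cas9-type scaffold, which the annotation software detects as a tracrRNA fragment. According to the depositor it is driven by the constitutive Anderson-series promoter J23110. The automated annotation labels this region as a partial match to the closely related J23119, which probably reflects sequence similarity within the promoter family rather than a different part. A T7 terminator lies downstream of the guide. The short lacZα and SET1 fragments and the predicted YPB1 open reading frame appear to be backbone remnants rather than functional parts.

The associated work concerns engineered intercellular communication. Sender cells secrete the packaged phagemid, receiver cells take it up, and the delivered sgRNA directs CRISPR-based gene regulation there, enabling multicellular computing. The Cas protein and the target are not encoded on this plasmid. The depositor and sequencing-derived records differ by only three nucleotides and show the same features.
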