Features (pLannotate 1.2.2; 12 found; start..end, strand, type, name):
    532..1120    +  rep_origin     ori: high-copy-number ColE1/pMB1/pBR322/pUC origin of replication
   1306..1445    -  misc_feature   bom: basis of mobility region from pBR322
   1547..1738    -  CDS            rop: Rop protein, which maintains plasmids at low copy number; rop
   1755..2135    +  CDS            YPB1_ECOLX: Protein predicted: Swiss-Prot protein existence level 4. From Escherichia coli.
   2247..2570    -  rep_origin     f1 ori (fragment) (sequence partly withheld): f1 bacteriophage origin of replication; arrow indicates direction of (+) strand synthesis
   2574..2727    -  CDS            lacZα (fragment): LacZα fragment of β-galactosidase; lacZ fragment
   2734..2762    +  promoter       J23119 promoter (fragment): bacterial promoter (Registry of Standard Biological Parts BBa J23119)
   2836..2903    +  misc_RNA       tracrRNA (fragment): trans-activating CRISPR RNA for the Streptococcus pyogenes CRISPR/Cas9 system
   2984..3033    +  CDS            SET1 (fragment): solubility-enhancement tag derived from T7 phage gene 10B
   3041..3088    +  terminator     T7 terminator: transcription terminator for bacteriophage T7 RNA polymerase
   3219..3323    +  promoter       AmpR promoter: bla
   3324..361     +  CDS            AmpR (across the origin): β-lactamase; bla; confers resistance to ampicillin, carbenicillin, and related antibiotics
>Addgene plasmid #235469 | pHK302.4 | addgene full sequence | sequence record 468580 | Addgene NGS Result
GAATGAAGCCATACCAAACGACGAGCGTGACACCACGATGCCTGCAGCAATGGCAACAACGTTGCGCAAA
CTATTAACTGGCGAACTACTTACTCTAGCTTCCCGGCAACAATTAATAGACTGGATGGAGGCGGATAAAG
TTGCAGGACCACTTCTGCGCTCGGCCCTTCCGGCTGGCTGGTTTATTGCTGATAAATCTGGAGCCGGTGA
GCGTGGGTCTCGCGGTATCATTGCAGCACTGGGGCCAGATGGTAAGCCCTCCCGTATCGTAGTTATCTAC
ACGACGGGGAGTCAGGCAACTATGGATGAACGAAATAGACAGATCGCTGAGATAGGTGCCTCACTGATTA
AGCATTGGTAACTGTCAGACCAAGTTTACTCATATATACTTTAGATTGATTTAAAACTTCATTTTTAATT
TAAAAGGATCTAGGTGAAGATCCTTTTTGATAATCTCATGACCAAAATCCCTTAACGTGAGTTTTCGTTC
CACTGAGCGTCAGACCCCGTAGAAAAGATCAAAGGATCTTCTTGAGATCCTTTTTTTCTGCGCGTAATCT
GCTGCTTGCAAACAAAAAAACCACCGCTACCAGCGGTGGTTTGTTTGCCGGATCAAGAGCTACCAACTCT
TTTTCCGAAGGTAACTGGCTTCAGCAGAGCGCAGATACCAAATACTGTCCTTCTAGTGTAGCCGTAGTTA
GGCCACCACTTCAAGAACTCTGTAGCACCGCCTACATACCTCGCTCTGCTAATCCTGTTACCAGTGGCTG
CTGCCAGTGGCGATAAGTCGTGTCTTACCGGGTTGGACTCAAGACGATAGTTACCGGATAAGGCGCAGCG
GTCGGGCTGAACGGGGGGTTCGTGCACACAGCCCAGCTTGGAGCGAACGACCTACACCGAACTGAGATAC
CTACAGCGTGAGCTATGAGAAAGCGCCACGCTTCCCGAAGGGAGAAAGGCGGACAGGTATCCGGTAAGCG
GCAGGGTCGGAACAGGAGAGCGCACGAGGGAGCTTCCAGGGGGAAACGCCTGGTATCTTTATAGTCCTGT
CGGGTTTCGCCACCTCTGACTTGAGCGTCGATTTTTGTGATGCTCGTCAGGGGGGCGGAGCCTATGGAAA
AACGCCAGCAACGCGGCCTTTTTACGGTTCCTGGCCTTTTGCTGGCCTTTTGCTCACATGTTCTTTCCTG
CGTTATCCCCTGATTCTGTGGATAACCGTATTACCGCCTTTGAGTGAGCTGATACCGCTCGCCGCAGCCG
AACGACCGAGCGCAGCGAGTCAGTGAGCGAGGAAGCGGAAGAGCGCCTGATGCGGTATTTTCTCCTTACG
CATCTGTGCGGTATTTCACACCGCAATGGTGCACTCTCAGTACAATCTGCTCTGATGCCGCATAGTTAAG
CCAGTATACACTCCGCTATCGCTACGTGACTGGGTCATGGCTGCGCCCCGACACCCGCCAACACCCGCTG
ACGCGCCCTGACGGGCTTGTCTGCTCCCGGCATCCGCTTACAGACAAGCTGTGACCGTCTCCGGGAGCTG
CATGTGTCAGAGGTTTTCACCGTCATCACCGAAACGCGCGAGGCAGCTGCGGTAAAGCTCATCAGCGTGG
TCGTGAAGCGATTCACAGATGTCTGCCTGTTCATCCGCGTCCAGCTCGTTGAGTTTCTCCAGAAGCGTTA
ATGTCTGGCTTCTGATAAAGCGGGCCATGTTAAGGGCGGTTTTTTCCTGTTTGGTCACTGATGCCTCCGT
GTAAGGGGGATTTCTGTTCATGGGGGTAATGATACCGATGAAACGAGAGAGGATGCTCACGATACGGGTT
ACTGATGATGAACATGCCCGGTTACTGGAACGTTGTGAGGGTAAACAACTGGCGGTATGGATGCGGCGGG
ACCAGAGAAAAATCACTCAGGGTCAATGCCAGCGCTTCGTTAATACAGATGTAGGTGTTCCACAGGGTAG
CCAGCAGCATCCTGCGATGCAGATCCGGAACATAATGGTGCAGGGCGCTGACTTCCGCGTTTCCAGACTT
TACGAAACACGGAAACCGAAGACCATTCATGTTGTTGCTCAGGTCGCAGACGTTTTGCAGCAGCAGTCGC
TTCACGTTCGCTCGCGTATCGGTGATTCATTCTGCTAACCAGTAAGGCAACCCCGCCAGCCTAGCCGGGT
CCTCAACGACAGGAGCACGATCATGCGCACCCGTGGCCAGGACCCAACGCTGCCCGAGATCTCGATCCCG
CGAAATTTGTTCCAGTTTGGAACAAGAGTCCACTATTAAAGAACGTGGACTCCAACGTCAAAGG
[49 nt withheld, positions 2305-2353]
T
[91 nt withheld, positions 2355-2445]
G
[124 nt withheld, positions 2447-2570]
CCATTCGCCATTCAGGCTGCGCAACTGTTGGGAAGGGCGATCGGTGCGGGCCTCTTCGCTATTACGCCAG
CTGGCGAAAGGGGGATGTGCTGCAAGGCGATTAAGTTGGGTAACGCCAGGGTTTTCCCAGTCACGACGTT
GTAAAACGACGGCCAGTTTTACGGCTAGCTCAGTCCTAGGTACAATGCTAGCCAGCCTGCGGTCCGGGTT
CACTGCCGTATAGGCAGGACACATCTTAGAGTATGTAGTTTCAGAGCTATGCTGGAAACAGCATAGCAAG
TTGAAATAAGGCTAGTCCGTTATCAACTTGAAAAAGTGGCACCGAGTCGGTGCGTTCACTGCCGTATAGG
CAGTCGCTGGGACGCCCGATTCTGCAGATATCCATCACACTGGCGGCCGCTCGAGCAGATCCGGCTGCTA
ACAAAGCCCGAAAGGAAGCTGAGTTGGCTGCTGCCACCGCTGAGCAATAACTAGCATAACCCCTTGGGGC
CTCTAAACGGGTCTTGAGGGGTTTTTTGCTGAAAGGAGGAACTATATCCGGATAATTCTTGAAGACGAAA
GGGCCTCGTGATACGCCTATTTTTATAGGTTAATGTCATGATAATAATGGTTTCTTAGACGTCAGGTGGC
ACTTTTCGGGGAAATGTGCGCGGAACCCCTATTTGTTTATTTTTCTAAATACATTCAAATATGTATCCGC
TCATGAGACAATAACCCTGATAAATGCTTCAATAATATTGAAAAAGGAAGAGTATGAGTATTCAACATTT
CCGTGTCGCCCTTATTCCCTTTTTTGCGGCATTTTGCCTTCCTGTTTTTGCTCACCCAGAAACGCTGGTG
AAAGTAAAAGATGCTGAAGATCAGTTGGGTGCACGAGTGGGTTACATCGAACTGGATCTCAACAGCGGTA
AGATCCTTGAGAGTTTTCGCCCCGAAGAACGTTTTCCAATGATGAGCACTTTTAAAGTTCTGCTATGTGG
CGCGGTATTATCCCGTGTTGACGCCGGGCAAGAGCAACTCGGTCGCCGCATACACTATTCTCAGAATGAC
TTGGTTGAGTACTCACCAGTCACAGAAAAGCATCTTACGGATGGCATGACAGTAAGAGAATTATGCAGTG
CTGCCATAACCATGAGTGATAACACTGCGGCCAACTTACTTCTGACAACGATCGGAGGACCGAAGGAGCT
AACCGCTTTTTTGCACAACATGGGGGATCATGTAACTCGCCTTGATCGTTGGGAACCGGAGCT
