Features (pLannotate 1.2.2; 12 found; start..end, strand, type, name):
    268..459     +  CDS            rop: Rop protein, which maintains plasmids at low copy number; rop
    561..703     +  misc_feature   bom: basis of mobility region from pBR322
    889..1477    -  rep_origin     ori: high-copy-number ColE1/pMB1/pBR322/pUC origin of replication
   1648..2508    -  CDS            AmpR: β-lactamase; bla; confers resistance to ampicillin, carbenicillin, and related antibiotics
   2509..2613    -  promoter       AmpR promoter: bla
   2744..2791    -  terminator     T7 terminator: transcription terminator for bacteriophage T7 RNA polymerase
   2799..2848    -  CDS            SET1 (fragment): solubility-enhancement tag derived from T7 phage gene 10B
   2929..2996    -  misc_RNA       tracrRNA (fragment): trans-activating CRISPR RNA for the Streptococcus pyogenes CRISPR/Cas9 system
   3070..3098    -  promoter       J23119 promoter (fragment): bacterial promoter (Registry of Standard Biological Parts BBa J23119)
   3105..3258    +  CDS            lacZα (fragment): LacZα fragment of β-galactosidase; lacZ fragment
   3262..3585    +  rep_origin     f1 ori (fragment) (sequence partly withheld): f1 bacteriophage origin of replication; arrow indicates direction of (+) strand synthesis
   3697..251     -  CDS            YPB1_ECOLX (across the origin): Protein predicted: Swiss-Prot protein existence level 4. From Escherichia coli.
>Addgene plasmid #235469 | pHK302.4 | depositor full sequence | sequence record 469682 | pHK302.4 sequence 3826 bps
CCCTGCACCATTATGTTCCGGATCTGCATCGCAGGATGCTGCTGGCTACCCTGTGGAACACCTACATCTG
TATTAACGAAGCGCTGGCATTGACCCTGAGTGATTTTTCTCTGGTCCCGCCGCATCCATACCGCCAGTTG
TTTACCCTCACAACGTTCCAGTAACCGGGCATGTTCATCATCAGTAACCCGTATCGTGAGCATCCTCTCT
CGTTTCATCGGTATCATTACCCCCATGAACAGAAATCCCCCTTACACGGAGGCATCAGTGACCAAACAGG
AAAAAACCGCCCTTAACATGGCCCGCTTTATCAGAAGCCAGACATTAACGCTTCTGGAGAAACTCAACGA
GCTGGACGCGGATGAACAGGCAGACATCTGTGAATCGCTTCACGACCACGCTGATGAGCTTTACCGCAGC
TGCCTCGCGCGTTTCGGTGATGACGGTGAAAACCTCTGACACATGCAGCTCCCGGAGACGGTCACAGCTT
GTCTGTAAGCGGATGCCGGGAGCAGACAAGCCCGTCAGGGCGCGTCAGCGGGTGTTGGCGGGTGTCGGGG
CGCAGCCATGACCCAGTCACGTAGCGATAGCGGAGTGTATACTGGCTTAACTATGCGGCATCAGAGCAGA
TTGTACTGAGAGTGCACCATATATGCGGTGTGAAATACCGCACAGATGCGTAAGGAGAAAATACCGCATC
AGGCGCTCTTCCGCTTCCTCGCTCACTGACTCGCTGCGCTCGGTCGTTCGGCTGCGGCGAGCGGTATCAG
CTCACTCAAAGGCGGTAATACGGTTATCCACAGAATCAGGGGATAACGCAGGAAAGAACATGTGAGCAAA
AGGCCAGCAAAAGGCCAGGAACCGTAAAAAGGCCGCGTTGCTGGCGTTTTTCCATAGGCTCCGCCCCCCT
GACGAGCATCACAAAAATCGACGCTCAAGTCAGAGGTGGCGAAACCCGACAGGACTATAAAGATACCAGG
CGTTTCCCCCTGGAAGCTCCCTCGTGCGCTCTCCTGTTCCGACCCTGCCGCTTACCGGATACCTGTCCGC
CTTTCTCCCTTCGGGAAGCGTGGCGCTTTCTCATAGCTCACGCTGTAGGTATCTCAGTTCGGTGTAGGTC
GTTCGCTCCAAGCTGGGCTGTGTGCACGAACCCCCCGTTCAGCCCGACCGCTGCGCCTTATCCGGTAACT
ATCGTCTTGAGTCCAACCCGGTAAGACACGACTTATCGCCACTGGCAGCAGCCACTGGTAACAGGATTAG
CAGAGCGAGGTATGTAGGCGGTGCTACAGAGTTCTTGAAGTGGTGGCCTAACTACGGCTACACTAGAAGG
ACAGTATTTGGTATCTGCGCTCTGCTGAAGCCAGTTACCTTCGGAAAAAGAGTTGGTAGCTCTTGATCCG
GCAAACAAACCACCGCTGGTAGCGGTGGTTTTTTTGTTTGCAAGCAGCAGATTACGCGCAGAAAAAAAGG
ATCTCAAGAAGATCCTTTGATCTTTTCTACGGGGTCTGACGCTCAGTGGAACGAAAACTCACGTTAAGGG
ATTTTGGTCATGAGATTATCAAAAAGGATCTTCACCTAGATCCTTTTAAATTAAAAATGAAGTTTTAAAT
CAATCTAAAGTATATATGAGTAAACTTGGTCTGACAGTTACCAATGCTTAATCAGTGAGGCACCTATCTC
AGCGATCTGTCTATTTCGTTCATCCATAGTTGCCTGACTCCCCGTCGTGTAGATAACTACGATACGGGAG
GGCTTACCATCTGGCCCCAGTGCTGCAATGATACCGCGAGACCCACGCTCACCGGCTCCAGATTTATCAG
CAATAAACCAGCCAGCCGGAAGGGCCGAGCGCAGAAGTGGTCCTGCAACTTTATCCGCCTCCATCCAGTC
TATTAATTGTTGCCGGGAAGCTAGAGTAAGTAGTTCGCCAGTTAATAGTTTGCGCAACGTTGTTGCCATT
GCTGCAGGCATCGTGGTGTCACGCTCGTCGTTTGGTATGGCTTCATTCAGCTCCGGTTCCCAACGATCAA
GGCGAGTTACATGATCCCCCATGTTGTGCAAAAAAGCGGTTAGCTCCTTCGGTCCTCCGATCGTTGTCAG
AAGTAAGTTGGCCGCAGTGTTATCACTCATGGTTATGGCAGCACTGCATAATTCTCTTACTGTCATGCCA
TCCGTAAGATGCTTTTCTGTGACTGGTGAGTACTCAACCAAGTCATTCTGAGAATAGTGTATGCGGCGAC
CGAGTTGCTCTTGCCCGGCGTCAACACGGGATAATACCGCGCCACATAGCAGAACTTTAAAAGTGCTCAT
CATTGGAAAACGTTCTTCGGGGCGAAAACTCTCAAGGATCTTACCGCTGTTGAGATCCAGTTCGATGTAA
CCCACTCGTGCACCCAACTGATCTTCAGCATCTTTTACTTTCACCAGCGTTTCTGGGTGAGCAAAAACAG
GAAGGCAAAATGCCGCAAAAAAGGGAATAAGGGCGACACGGAAATGTTGAATACTCATACTCTTCCTTTT
TCAATATTATTGAAGCATTTATCAGGGTTATTGTCTCATGAGCGGATACATATTTGAATGTATTTAGAAA
AATAAACAAATAGGGGTTCCGCGCACATTTCCCCGAAAAGTGCCACCTGACGTCTAAGAAACCATTATTA
TCATGACATTAACCTATAAAAATAGGCGTATCACGAGGCCCTTTCGTCTTCAAGAATTATCCGGATATAG
TTCCTCCTTTCAGCAAAAAACCCCTCAAGACCCGTTTAGAGGCCCCAAGGGGTTATGCTAGTTATTGCTC
AGCGGTGGCAGCAGCCAACTCAGCTTCCTTTCGGGCTTTGTTAGCAGCCGGATCTGCTCGAGCGGCCGCC
AGTGTGATGGATATCTGCAGAATCGGGCGTCCCAGCGACTGCCTATACGGCAGTGAACGCACCGACTCGG
TGCCACTTTTTCAAGTTGATAACGGACTAGCCTTATTTCAACTTGCTATGCTGTTTCCAGCATAGCTCTG
AAACTACATACTCTAAGATGTGTCCTGCCTATACGGCAGTGAACCCGGACCGCAGGCTGGCTAGCATTGT
ACCTAGGACTGAGCTAGCCGTAAAACTGGCCGTCGTTTTACAACGTCGTGACTGGGAAAACCCTGGCGTT
ACCCAACTTAATCGCCTTGCAGCACATCCCCCTTTCGCCAGCTGGCGTAATAGCGAAGAGGCCCGCACCG
ATCGCCCTTCCCAACAGTTGCGCAGCCTGAATGGCGAATGG
[124 nt withheld, positions 3262-3385]
C
[91 nt withheld, positions 3387-3477]
A
[49 nt withheld, positions 3479-3527]
CCTTTGACGTTGGAGTCCACGTTCTTTAATAGTGGACTCTTGTTCCAAACTGGAACAAATTTCGCGGGAT
CGAGATCTCGGGCAGCGTTGGGTCCTGGCCACGGGTGCGCATGATCGTGCTCCTGTCGTTGAGGACCCGG
CTAGGCTGGCGGGGTTGCCTTACTGGTTAGCAGAATGAATCACCGATACGCGAGCGAACGTGAAGCGACT
GCTGCTGCAAAACGTCTGCGACCTGAGCAACAACATGAATGGTCTTCGGTTTCCGTGTTTCGTAAAGTCT
GGAAACGCGGAAGTCAGCG
